Addgene plasmid #127762: pSpCas9(BB)-2A-Neo
Purpose: (Empty Backbone) Used for expression of sgRNA in mammalian cells
Depositing lab: Ken-Ichi Takemaru. Depositing organization: Stony Brook University.
Backbone
  Vector backbone: pSpCas9(BB)-2A-Puro (PX459) V2.0 (Addgene#62988)
  Vector type: Mammalian Expression
  Selectable markers: Neomycin (select with G418)
Growth in bacteria
  Bacterial resistance: Ampicillin, 100 μg/mL
  Growth temperature: 37°C
  Growth strain: NEB Stable
  Copy number: High Copy
Gene/Insert
  Gene/Insert name: Empty backbone
  Cloning method: Restriction Enzyme; 5′ cloning site EcoRI (not destroyed); 3′ cloning site EcoRI (not destroyed)
  Sequencing primers: 5′ AGCTGGGAGGCGACAAAAGG
Terms and licenses: Academic/Nonprofit Terms; Industry Terms: Not Available to Industry
Depositor comments: pSpCas9(BB)-2A-Puro (PX459) V2.0 was digested with EcoRI to remove the T2A-Puro cassette, and a P2A-Neomycin cassette was amplified by PCR, digested with EcoRI, and ligated.
How to cite: pSpCas9(BB)-2A-Neo was a gift from Ken-Ichi Takemaru (Addgene plasmid # 127762 ; http://n2t.net/addgene:127762 ; RRID:Addgene_127762)
