[The description below was written by a language model from this plasmid's Addgene catalogue record and pLannotate feature annotations shown in this document.]
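Description:
pSpCas9(BB)-2A-Neo is an empty-backbone mammalian expression plasmid for CRISPR/Cas9 genome editing. It was derived from pSpCas9(BB)-2A-Puro (PX459) V2.0 by swapping the drug-selection cassette. According to the depositor, the parental T2A-Puro segment was removed by EcoRI digestion and replaced with a PCR-amplified P2A-neomycin cassette ligated into the same sites, both of which are retained. In bacteria the 9.4 kb plasmid is maintained at high copy from a ColE1/pUC-type origin with ampicillin selection (AmpR under its own promoter). An f1 origin is also present. The annotation picks up a single AAV2 ITR and small bom and rop fragments, which appear to be backbone remnants rather than functional elements.

The plasmid carries two expression units. A human U6 RNA polymerase III promoter sits upstream of the Streptococcus pyogenes guide RNA scaffold. The short gap between promoter and scaffold is presumably where a user-designed guide sequence is inserted, although the record does not name the cloning sites used for this. Downstream, a hybrid promoter made of the CMV enhancer, chicken β-actin promoter and a hybrid intron drives S. pyogenes Cas9, which the software annotates as contiguous N- and C-terminal portions. Cas9 is fused to a C-terminal nucleoplasmin nuclear localization signal. The P2A peptide then links Cas9 to the Tn5 aminoglycoside phosphotransferase (NeoR), so both proteins come from one transcript ending at a bGH polyadenylation signal.

Because Cas9 and the resistance gene are co-expressed, G418 selection enriches for transfected cells that are producing the nuclease. This makes the plasmid an alternative to the puromycin version, for example in cells that are already puromycin-resistant.
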