Features (pLannotate 1.2.2; 19 found; start..end, strand, type, name):
      1..241     +  promoter       U6 promoter: RNA polymerase III promoter for human U6 snRNA
    268..343     +  misc_RNA       gRNA scaffold: guide RNA scaffold for the Streptococcus pyogenes CRISPR/Cas9 system
    350..393     +  misc_RNA       gRNA scaffold (fragment): guide RNA scaffold for the Streptococcus pyogenes CRISPR/Cas9 system
    440..725     +  enhancer       CMV enhancer: human cytomegalovirus immediate early enhancer; contains an 18-bp deletion relative to the standard CMV enhancer
    727..1004    +  promoter       chicken β-actin promoter: No description available
   1005..1232    +  intron         hybrid intron: hybrid between chicken β-actin (CBA) and minute virus of mice (MMV) introns (Gray et al., 2011)
   1370..2971    +  CDS            Cas9(N): N-terminal portion of Streptococcus pyogenes Cas9 (Zetsche et al., 2015)
   2972..5470    +  CDS            Cas9(C): C-terminal portion of Streptococcus pyogenes Cas9 (Zetsche et al., 2015)
   5471..5518    +  CDS            nucleoplasmin NLS: bipartite nuclear localization signal from nucleoplasmin
   5584..6376    +  CDS            NeoR/KanR (fragment): aminoglycoside phosphotransferase from Tn5; aph(3')-II (or nptII); confers resistance to neomycin, kanamycin, and G418 (Geneticin®)
   6410..6521    +  polyA_signal   bGH poly(A) signal: bovine growth hormone polyadenylation signal
   6626..6766    +  repeat_region  AAV2 ITR: inverted terminal repeat of adeno-associated virus serotype 2 inverted
   6771..6822    -  misc_feature   bom (fragment): basis of mobility region from pBR322
   6841..7296    +  rep_origin     f1 ori (sequence partly withheld): f1 bacteriophage origin of replication; arrow indicates direction of (+) strand synthesis
   7297..7346    -  misc_feature   bom (fragment): basis of mobility region from pBR322
   7448..7483    -  CDS            rop (fragment): Rop protein, which maintains plasmids at low copy number; rop
   7578..7682    +  promoter       AmpR promoter: bla
   7683..8543    +  CDS            AmpR: β-lactamase; bla; confers resistance to ampicillin, carbenicillin, and related antibiotics
   8714..9302    +  rep_origin     ori: high-copy-number ColE1/pMB1/pBR322/pUC origin of replication
>Addgene plasmid #127762 | pSpCas9(BB)-2A-Neo | addgene full sequence | sequence record 247554 | Addgene NGS Result
GAGGGCCTATTTCCCATGATTCCTTCATATTTGCATATACGATACAAGGCTGTTAGAGAGATAATTGGAA
TTAATTTGACTGTAAACACAAAGATATTAGTACAAAATACGTGACGTAGAAAGTAATAATTTCTTGGGTA
GTTTGCAGTTTTAAAATTATGTTTTAAAATGGACTATCATATGCTTACCGTAACTTGAAAGTATTTCGAT
TTCTTGGCTTTATATATCTTGTGGAAAGGACGAAACACCGGGTCTTCGAGAAGACCTGTTTTAGAGCTAG
AAATAGCAAGTTAAAATAAGGCTAGTCCGTTATCAACTTGAAAAAGTGGCACCGAGTCGGTGCTTTTTTG
TTTTAGAGCTAGAAATAGCAAGTTAAAATAAGGCTAGTCCGTTTTTAGCGCGTGCGCCAATTCTGCAGAC
AAATGGCTCTAGAGGTACCCGTTACATAACTTACGGTAAATGGCCCGCCTGGCTGACCGCCCAACGACCC
CCGCCCATTGACGTCAATAGTAACGCCAATAGGGACTTTCCATTGACGTCAATGGGTGGAGTATTTACGG
TAAACTGCCCACTTGGCAGTACATCAAGTGTATCATATGCCAAGTACGCCCCCTATTGACGTCAATGACG
GTAAATGGCCCGCCTGGCATTGTGCCCAGTACATGACCTTATGGGACTTTCCTACTTGGCAGTACATCTA
CGTATTAGTCATCGCTATTACCATGGTCGAGGTGAGCCCCACGTTCTGCTTCACTCTCCCCATCTCCCCC
CCCTCCCCACCCCCAATTTTGTATTTATTTATTTTTTAATTATTTTGTGCAGCGATGGGGGCGGGGGGGG
GGGGGGGGCGCGCGCCAGGCGGGGCGGGGCGGGGCGAGGGGCGGGGCGGGGCGAGGCGGAGAGGTGCGGC
GGCAGCCAATCAGAGCGGCGCGCTCCGAAAGTTTCCTTTTATGGCGAGGCGGCGGCGGCGGCGGCCCTAT
AAAAAGCGAAGCGCGCGGCGGGCGGGAGTCGCTGCGCGCTGCCTTCGCCCCGTGCCCCGCTCCGCCGCCG
CCTCGCGCCGCCCGCCCCGGCTCTGACTGACCGCGTTACTCCCACAGGTGAGCGGGCGGGACGGCCCTTC
TCCTCCGGGCTGTAATTAGCTGAGCAAGAGGTAAGGGTTTAAGGGATGGTTGGTTGGTGGGGTATTAATG
TTTAATTACCTGGAGCACCTGCCTGAAATCACTTTTTTTCAGGTTGGACCGGTGCCACCATGGACTATAA
GGACCACGACGGAGACTACAAGGATCATGATATTGATTACAAAGACGATGACGATAAGATGGCCCCAAAG
AAGAAGCGGAAGGTCGGTATCCACGGAGTCCCAGCAGCCGACAAGAAGTACAGCATCGGCCTGGACATCG
GCACCAACTCTGTGGGCTGGGCCGTGATCACCGACGAGTACAAGGTGCCCAGCAAGAAATTCAAGGTGCT
GGGCAACACCGACCGGCACAGCATCAAGAAGAACCTGATCGGAGCCCTGCTGTTCGACAGCGGCGAAACA
GCCGAGGCCACCCGGCTGAAGAGAACCGCCAGAAGAAGATACACCAGACGGAAGAACCGGATCTGCTATC
TGCAAGAGATCTTCAGCAACGAGATGGCCAAGGTGGACGACAGCTTCTTCCACAGACTGGAAGAGTCCTT
CCTGGTGGAAGAGGATAAGAAGCACGAGCGGCACCCCATCTTCGGCAACATCGTGGACGAGGTGGCCTAC
CACGAGAAGTACCCCACCATCTACCACCTGAGAAAGAAACTGGTGGACAGCACCGACAAGGCCGACCTGC
GGCTGATCTATCTGGCCCTGGCCCACATGATCAAGTTCCGGGGCCACTTCCTGATCGAGGGCGACCTGAA
CCCCGACAACAGCGACGTGGACAAGCTGTTCATCCAGCTGGTGCAGACCTACAACCAGCTGTTCGAGGAA
AACCCCATCAACGCCAGCGGCGTGGACGCCAAGGCCATCCTGTCTGCCAGACTGAGCAAGAGCAGACGGC
TGGAAAATCTGATCGCCCAGCTGCCCGGCGAGAAGAAGAATGGCCTGTTCGGAAACCTGATTGCCCTGAG
CCTGGGCCTGACCCCCAACTTCAAGAGCAACTTCGACCTGGCCGAGGATGCCAAACTGCAGCTGAGCAAG
GACACCTACGACGACGACCTGGACAACCTGCTGGCCCAGATCGGCGACCAGTACGCCGACCTGTTTCTGG
CCGCCAAGAACCTGTCCGACGCCATCCTGCTGAGCGACATCCTGAGAGTGAACACCGAGATCACCAAGGC
CCCCCTGAGCGCCTCTATGATCAAGAGATACGACGAGCACCACCAGGACCTGACCCTGCTGAAAGCTCTC
GTGCGGCAGCAGCTGCCTGAGAAGTACAAAGAGATTTTCTTCGACCAGAGCAAGAACGGCTACGCCGGCT
ACATTGACGGCGGAGCCAGCCAGGAAGAGTTCTACAAGTTCATCAAGCCCATCCTGGAAAAGATGGACGG
CACCGAGGAACTGCTCGTGAAGCTGAACAGAGAGGACCTGCTGCGGAAGCAGCGGACCTTCGACAACGGC
AGCATCCCCCACCAGATCCACCTGGGAGAGCTGCACGCCATTCTGCGGCGGCAGGAAGATTTTTACCCAT
TCCTGAAGGACAACCGGGAAAAGATCGAGAAGATCCTGACCTTCCGCATCCCCTACTACGTGGGCCCTCT
GGCCAGGGGAAACAGCAGATTCGCCTGGATGACCAGAAAGAGCGAGGAAACCATCACCCCCTGGAACTTC
GAGGAAGTGGTGGACAAGGGCGCTTCCGCCCAGAGCTTCATCGAGCGGATGACCAACTTCGATAAGAACC
TGCCCAACGAGAAGGTGCTGCCCAAGCACAGCCTGCTGTACGAGTACTTCACCGTGTATAACGAGCTGAC
CAAAGTGAAATACGTGACCGAGGGAATGAGAAAGCCCGCCTTCCTGAGCGGCGAGCAGAAAAAGGCCATC
GTGGACCTGCTGTTCAAGACCAACCGGAAAGTGACCGTGAAGCAGCTGAAAGAGGACTACTTCAAGAAAA
TCGAGTGCTTCGACTCCGTGGAAATCTCCGGCGTGGAAGATCGGTTCAACGCCTCCCTGGGCACATACCA
CGATCTGCTGAAAATTATCAAGGACAAGGACTTCCTGGACAATGAGGAAAACGAGGACATTCTGGAAGAT
ATCGTGCTGACCCTGACACTGTTTGAGGACAGAGAGATGATCGAGGAACGGCTGAAAACCTATGCCCACC
TGTTCGACGACAAAGTGATGAAGCAGCTGAAGCGGCGGAGATACACCGGCTGGGGCAGGCTGAGCCGGAA
GCTGATCAACGGCATCCGGGACAAGCAGTCCGGCAAGACAATCCTGGATTTCCTGAAGTCCGACGGCTTC
GCCAACAGAAACTTCATGCAGCTGATCCACGACGACAGCCTGACCTTTAAAGAGGACATCCAGAAAGCCC
AGGTGTCCGGCCAGGGCGATAGCCTGCACGAGCACATTGCCAATCTGGCCGGCAGCCCCGCCATTAAGAA
GGGCATCCTGCAGACAGTGAAGGTGGTGGACGAGCTCGTGAAAGTGATGGGCCGGCACAAGCCCGAGAAC
ATCGTGATCGAAATGGCCAGAGAGAACCAGACCACCCAGAAGGGACAGAAGAACAGCCGCGAGAGAATGA
AGCGGATCGAAGAGGGCATCAAAGAGCTGGGCAGCCAGATCCTGAAAGAACACCCCGTGGAAAACACCCA
GCTGCAGAACGAGAAGCTGTACCTGTACTACCTGCAGAATGGGCGGGATATGTACGTGGACCAGGAACTG
GACATCAACCGGCTGTCCGACTACGATGTGGACCATATCGTGCCTCAGAGCTTTCTGAAGGACGACTCCA
TCGACAACAAGGTGCTGACCAGAAGCGACAAGAACCGGGGCAAGAGCGACAACGTGCCCTCCGAAGAGGT
CGTGAAGAAGATGAAGAACTACTGGCGGCAGCTGCTGAACGCCAAGCTGATTACCCAGAGAAAGTTCGAC
AATCTGACCAAGGCCGAGAGAGGCGGCCTGAGCGAACTGGATAAGGCCGGCTTCATCAAGAGACAGCTGG
TGGAAACCCGGCAGATCACAAAGCACGTGGCACAGATCCTGGACTCCCGGATGAACACTAAGTACGACGA
GAATGACAAGCTGATCCGGGAAGTGAAAGTGATCACCCTGAAGTCCAAGCTGGTGTCCGATTTCCGGAAG
GATTTCCAGTTTTACAAAGTGCGCGAGATCAACAACTACCACCACGCCCACGACGCCTACCTGAACGCCG
TCGTGGGAACCGCCCTGATCAAAAAGTACCCTAAGCTGGAAAGCGAGTTCGTGTACGGCGACTACAAGGT
GTACGACGTGCGGAAGATGATCGCCAAGAGCGAGCAGGAAATCGGCAAGGCTACCGCCAAGTACTTCTTC
TACAGCAACATCATGAACTTTTTCAAGACCGAGATTACCCTGGCCAACGGCGAGATCCGGAAGCGGCCTC
TGATCGAGACAAACGGCGAAACCGGGGAGATCGTGTGGGATAAGGGCCGGGATTTTGCCACCGTGCGGAA
AGTGCTGAGCATGCCCCAAGTGAATATCGTGAAAAAGACCGAGGTGCAGACAGGCGGCTTCAGCAAAGAG
TCTATCCTGCCCAAGAGGAACAGCGATAAGCTGATCGCCAGAAAGAAGGACTGGGACCCTAAGAAGTACG
GCGGCTTCGACAGCCCCACCGTGGCCTATTCTGTGCTGGTGGTGGCCAAAGTGGAAAAGGGCAAGTCCAA
GAAACTGAAGAGTGTGAAAGAGCTGCTGGGGATCACCATCATGGAAAGAAGCAGCTTCGAGAAGAATCCC
ATCGACTTTCTGGAAGCCAAGGGCTACAAAGAAGTGAAAAAGGACCTGATCATCAAGCTGCCTAAGTACT
CCCTGTTCGAGCTGGAAAACGGCCGGAAGAGAATGCTGGCCTCTGCCGGCGAACTGCAGAAGGGAAACGA
ACTGGCCCTGCCCTCCAAATATGTGAACTTCCTGTACCTGGCCAGCCACTATGAGAAGCTGAAGGGCTCC
CCCGAGGATAATGAGCAGAAACAGCTGTTTGTGGAACAGCACAAGCACTACCTGGACGAGATCATCGAGC
AGATCAGCGAGTTCTCCAAGAGAGTGATCCTGGCCGACGCTAATCTGGACAAAGTGCTGTCCGCCTACAA
CAAGCACCGGGATAAGCCCATCAGAGAGCAGGCCGAGAATATCATCCACCTGTTTACCCTGACCAATCTG
GGAGCCCCTGCCGCCTTCAAGTACTTTGACACCACCATCGACCGGAAGAGGTACACCAGCACCAAAGAGG
TGCTGGACGCCACCCTGATCCACCAGAGCATCACCGGCCTGTACGAGACACGGATCGACCTGTCTCAGCT
GGGAGGCGACAAAAGGCCGGCGGCCACGAAAAAGGCCGGCCAGGCAAAAAAGAAAAAGGAATTCGGCGCA
ACAAACTTCTCTCTGCTGAAACAAGCCGGAGATGTCGAAGAGAATCCTGGACCGATTGAACAAGATGGAT
TGCACGCAGGTTCTCCGGCCGCTTGGGTGGAGAGGCTATTCGGCTATGACTGGGCACAACAGACAATCGG
CTGCTCTGATGCCGCCGTGTTCCGGCTGTCAGCGCAGGGGCGCCCGGTTCTTTTTGTCAAGACCGACCTG
TCCGGTGCCCTGAATGAACTGCAGGACGAGGCAGCGCGGCTATCGTGGCTGGCCACGACGGGCGTTCCTT
GCGCAGCTGTGCTCGACGTTGTCACTGAAGCGGGAAGGGACTGGCTGCTATTGGGCGAAGTGCCGGGGCA
GGATCTCCTGTCATCTCACCTTGCTCCTGCCGAGAAAGTATCCATCATGGCTGATGCAATGCGGCGGCTG
CATACGCTTGATCCGGCTACCTGCCCATTCGACCACCAAGCGAAACATCGCATCGAGCGAGCACGTACTC
GGATGGAAGCCGGTCTTGTCGATCAGGATGATCTGGACGAAGAGCATCAGGGGCTCGCGCCAGCCGAACT
GTTCGCCAGGCTCAAGGCGCGCATGCCCGACGGCGAGGATCTCGTCGTGACCCATGGCGATGCCTGCTTG
CCGAATATCATGGTGGAAAATGGCCGCTTTTCTGGATTCATCGACTGTGGCCGGCTGGGTGTGGCGGACC
GCTATCAGGACATAGCGTTGGCTACCCGTGATATTGCTGAAGAGCTTGGCGGCGAATGGGCTGACCGCTT
CCTCGTGCTTTACGGTATCGCCGCTCCCGATTCGCAGCGCATCGCCTTCTATCGCCTTCTTGACGAGTTC
TTCTGAGAATTCTAACTAGAGCTCGCTGATCAGCCTCGACTGTGCCTTCTAGTTGCCAGCCATCTGTTGT
TTGCCCCTCCCCCGTGCCTTCCTTGACCCTGGAAGGTGCCACTCCCACTGTCCTTTCCTAATAAAATGAG
GAAATTGCATCGCATTGTCTGAGTAGGTGTCATTCTATTCTGGGGGGTGGGGTGGGGCAGGACAGCAAGG
GGGAGGATTGGGAAGAGAATAGCAGGCATGCTGGGGAGCGGCCGCAGGAACCCCTAGTGATGGAGTTGGC
CACTCCCTCTCTGCGCGCTCGCTCGCTCACTGAGGCCGGGCGACCAAAGGTCGCCCGACGCCCGGGCTTT
GCCCGGGCGGCCTCAGTGAGCGAGCGAGCGCGCAGCTGCCTGCAGGGGCGCCTGATGCGGTATTTTCTCC
TTACGCATCTGTGCGGTATTTCACACCGCATA
[95 nt withheld, positions 6823-6917]
T
[46 nt withheld, positions 6919-6964]
C
[141 nt withheld, positions 6966-7106]
CCTTTGACGTTGGAGTCCACGTTCTTT
[37 nt withheld, positions 7134-7170]
ACTCTATCTCGGGCTATTCTTTTGATTTATAAGGGATTTTGCCGATTTCGGTCTATTGGTTAAAAAATGA
GCTGATTTAACAAAAATTTAACGCGAATTTTAACAAAATATTAACGTTTACAATTTTATGGTGCACTCTC
AGTACAATCTGCTCTGATGCCGCATAGTTAAGCCAGCCCCGACACCCGCCAACACCCGCTGACGCGCCCT
GACGGGCTTGTCTGCTCCCGGCATCCGCTTACAGACAAGCTGTGACCGTCTCCGGGAGCTGCATGTGTCA
GAGGTTTTCACCGTCATCACCGAAACGCGCGAGACGAAAGGGCCTCGTGATACGCCTATTTTTATAGGTT
AATGTCATGATAATAATGGTTTCTTAGACGTCAGGTGGCACTTTTCGGGGAAATGTGCGCGGAACCCCTA
TTTGTTTATTTTTCTAAATACATTCAAATATGTATCCGCTCATGAGACAATAACCCTGATAAATGCTTCA
ATAATATTGAAAAAGGAAGAGTATGAGTATTCAACATTTCCGTGTCGCCCTTATTCCCTTTTTTGCGGCA
TTTTGCCTTCCTGTTTTTGCTCACCCAGAAACGCTGGTGAAAGTAAAAGATGCTGAAGATCAGTTGGGTG
CACGAGTGGGTTACATCGAACTGGATCTCAACAGCGGTAAGATCCTTGAGAGTTTTCGCCCCGAAGAACG
TTTTCCAATGATGAGCACTTTTAAAGTTCTGCTATGTGGCGCGGTATTATCCCGTATTGACGCCGGGCAA
GAGCAACTCGGTCGCCGCATACACTATTCTCAGAATGACTTGGTTGAGTACTCACCAGTCACAGAAAAGC
ATCTTACGGATGGCATGACAGTAAGAGAATTATGCAGTGCTGCCATAACCATGAGTGATAACACTGCGGC
CAACTTACTTCTGACAACGATCGGAGGACCGAAGGAGCTAACCGCTTTTTTGCACAACATGGGGGATCAT
GTAACTCGCCTTGATCGTTGGGAACCGGAGCTGAATGAAGCCATACCAAACGACGAGCGTGACACCACGA
TGCCTGTAGCAATGGCAACAACGTTGCGCAAACTATTAACTGGCGAACTACTTACTCTAGCTTCCCGGCA
ACAATTAATAGACTGGATGGAGGCGGATAAAGTTGCAGGACCACTTCTGCGCTCGGCCCTTCCGGCTGGC
TGGTTTATTGCTGATAAATCTGGAGCCGGTGAGCGTGGAAGCCGCGGTATCATTGCAGCACTGGGGCCAG
ATGGTAAGCCCTCCCGTATCGTAGTTATCTACACGACGGGGAGTCAGGCAACTATGGATGAACGAAATAG
ACAGATCGCTGAGATAGGTGCCTCACTGATTAAGCATTGGTAACTGTCAGACCAAGTTTACTCATATATA
CTTTAGATTGATTTAAAACTTCATTTTTAATTTAAAAGGATCTAGGTGAAGATCCTTTTTGATAATCTCA
TGACCAAAATCCCTTAACGTGAGTTTTCGTTCCACTGAGCGTCAGACCCCGTAGAAAAGATCAAAGGATC
TTCTTGAGATCCTTTTTTTCTGCGCGTAATCTGCTGCTTGCAAACAAAAAAACCACCGCTACCAGCGGTG
GTTTGTTTGCCGGATCAAGAGCTACCAACTCTTTTTCCGAAGGTAACTGGCTTCAGCAGAGCGCAGATAC
CAAATACTGTTCTTCTAGTGTAGCCGTAGTTAGGCCACCACTTCAAGAACTCTGTAGCACCGCCTACATA
CCTCGCTCTGCTAATCCTGTTACCAGTGGCTGCTGCCAGTGGCGATAAGTCGTGTCTTACCGGGTTGGAC
TCAAGACGATAGTTACCGGATAAGGCGCAGCGGTCGGGCTGAACGGGGGGTTCGTGCACACAGCCCAGCT
TGGAGCGAACGACCTACACCGAACTGAGATACCTACAGCGTGAGCTATGAGAAAGCGCCACGCTTCCCGA
AGGGAGAAAGGCGGACAGGTATCCGGTAAGCGGCAGGGTCGGAACAGGAGAGCGCACGAGGGAGCTTCCA
GGGGGAAACGCCTGGTATCTTTATAGTCCTGTCGGGTTTCGCCACCTCTGACTTGAGCGTCGATTTTTGT
GATGCTCGTCAGGGGGGCGGAGCCTATGGAAAAACGCCAGCAACGCGGCCTTTTTACGGTTCCTGGCCTT
TTGCTGGCCTTTTGCTCACATGT
